LOCUS       p5T7-lycipi-(ggpps_fro 11922 bp ds-DNA circular 30-NOV-2017
DEFINITION  .
FEATURES             Location/Qualifiers
     misc_feature    8994..9029
                     /label="T7 Terminator"
                     /ApEinfo_revcolor=#ff9ccd
                     /ApEinfo_fwdcolor=#ff9ccd
     gene            7841..8770
                     /label="crtB (Erwinia herbicola phytoene synthase)"
                     /ApEinfo_revcolor=#b7e6d7
                     /ApEinfo_fwdcolor=#b7e6d7
     misc_feature    complement(8975..8993)
                     /label="T7/term primer"
                     /ApEinfo_revcolor=#c7b0e3
                     /ApEinfo_fwdcolor=#c7b0e3
     gene            4082..5125
                     /label="Eh-idi (Ewinia herbolica isopentenyl-diphosphate
                     isomerase)"
                     /ApEinfo_revcolor=#d59687
                     /ApEinfo_fwdcolor=#d59687
     misc_feature    complement(10781..11280)
                     /label="Promoter of aadA1"
                     /ApEinfo_revcolor=#b7e6d7
                     /ApEinfo_fwdcolor=#b7e6d7
     misc_feature    1613..1628
                     /label="F1 extra"
                     /ApEinfo_revcolor=#ff9ccd
                     /ApEinfo_fwdcolor=#ff9ccd
     CDS             complement(join(11813..11922,1..841))
                     /label="repA"
                     /ApEinfo_revcolor=#d59687
                     /ApEinfo_fwdcolor=#d59687
     CDS             complement(9770..10780)
                     /label="aadA1"
                     /ApEinfo_revcolor=#c7b0e3
                     /ApEinfo_fwdcolor=#c7b0e3
     misc_feature    1721..1735
                     /label="ter of lacI F2"
                     /ApEinfo_revcolor=#75c6a9
                     /ApEinfo_fwdcolor=#75c6a9
     misc_feature    3903..3908
                     /label="RBS"
                     /ApEinfo_revcolor=#d59687
                     /ApEinfo_fwdcolor=#d59687
     CDS             3129..4019
                     /label="ggpps"
                     /ApEinfo_revcolor=#b7e6d7
                     /ApEinfo_fwdcolor=#b7e6d7
     misc_feature    1744..1749
                     /label="RBS"
                     /ApEinfo_revcolor=#d59687
                     /ApEinfo_fwdcolor=#d59687
     misc_feature    3086..3128
                     /label="CRTE insert"
                     /ApEinfo_revcolor=#9eafd2
                     /ApEinfo_fwdcolor=#9eafd2
     gene            6366..7844
                     /label="crtI (Erwinia herbicola phytoene dehydrogenase)"
                     /ApEinfo_revcolor=#ff9ccd
                     /ApEinfo_fwdcolor=#ff9ccd
     misc_feature    2997..3016
                     /label="ACYCDuetUP1 Primer #71178-3"
                     /ApEinfo_revcolor=#b7e6d7
                     /ApEinfo_fwdcolor=#b7e6d7
     CDS             complement(1834..2916)
                     /label="lacI"
                     /ApEinfo_revcolor=#b1ff67
                     /ApEinfo_fwdcolor=#b1ff67
     promoter        3040..3058
                     /label="T7p"
                     /ApEinfo_revcolor=#c6c9d1
                     /ApEinfo_fwdcolor=#c6c9d1
     misc_feature    complement(10781..11280)
                     /label="aadA1 promoter?"
                     /ApEinfo_revcolor=#c6c9d1
                     /ApEinfo_fwdcolor=#c6c9d1
     misc_feature    complement(1867..1882)
                     /label="F1 extra"
                     /ApEinfo_revcolor=#ff9ccd
                     /ApEinfo_fwdcolor=#ff9ccd
     misc_feature    3058..3085
                     /label="LacO"
                     /ApEinfo_revcolor=#84b0dc
                     /ApEinfo_fwdcolor=#84b0dc
     misc_feature    8813..8818
                     /label="RBS"
                     /ApEinfo_revcolor=#d59687
                     /ApEinfo_fwdcolor=#d59687
ORIGIN
        1 ATTTTGCCTC AAAACTGGTG AGCTGAATTT TTGCAGTTAA AGCATCGTGT AGTGTTTTTC
       61 TTAGTCCGTT ATGTAGGTAG GAATCTGATG TAATGGTTGT TGGTATTTTG TCACCATTCA
      121 TTTTTATCTG GTTGTTCTCA AGTTCGGTTA CGAGATCCAT TTGTCTATCT AGTTCAACTT
      181 GGAAAATCAA CGTATCAGTC GGGCGGCCTC GCTTATCAAC CACCAATTTC ATATTGCTGT
      241 AAGTGTTTAA ATCTTTACTT ATTGGTTTCA AAACCCATTG GTTAAGCCTT TTAAACTCAT
      301 GGTAGTTATT TTCAAGCATT AACATGAACT TAAATTCATC AAGGCTAATC TCTATATTTG
      361 CCTTGTGAGT TTTCTTTTGT GTTAGTTCTT TTAATAACCA CTCATAAATC CTCATAGAGT
      421 ATTTGTTTTC AAAAGACTTA ACATGTTCCA GATTATATTT TATGAATTTT TTTAACTGGA
      481 AAAGATAAGG CAATATCTCT TCACTAAAAA CTAATTCTAA TTTTTCGCTT GAGAACTTGG
      541 CATAGTTTGT CCACTGGAAA ATCTCAAAGC CTTTAACCAA AGGATTCCTG ATTTCCACAG
      601 TTCTCGTCAT CAGCTCTCTG GTTGCTTTAG CTAATACACC ATAAGCATTT TCCCTACTGA
      661 TGTTCATCAT CTGAGCGTAT TGGTTATAAG TGAACGATAC CGTCCGTTCT TTCCTTGTAG
      721 GGTTTTCAAT CGTGGGGTTG AGTAGTGCCA CACAGCATAA AATTAGCTTG GTTTCATGCT
      781 CCGTTAAGTC ATAGCGACTA ATCGCTAGTT CATTTGCTTT GAAAACAACT AATTCAGACA
      841 TACATCTCAA TTGGTCTAGG TGATTTTAAT CACTATACCA ATTGAGATGG GCTAGTCAAT
      901 GATAATTACT AGTCCTTTTC CTTTGAGTTG TGGGTATCTG TAAATTCTGC TAGACCTTTG
      961 CTGGAAAACT TGTAAATTCT GCTAGACCCT CTGTAAATTC CGCTAGACCT TTGTGTGTTT
     1021 TTTTTGTTTA TATTCAAGTG GTTATAATTT ATAGAATAAA GAAAGAATAA AAAAAGATAA
     1081 AAAGAATAGA TCCCAGCCCT GTGTATAACT CACTACTTTA GTCAGTTCCG CAGTATTACA
     1141 AAAGGATGTC GCAAACGCTG TTTGCTCCTC TACAAAACAG ACCTTAAAAC CCTAAAGGCT
     1201 TAAGTAGCAC CCTCGCAAGC TCGGGCAAAT CGCTGAATAT TCCTTTTGTC TCCGACCATC
     1261 AGGCACCTGA GTCGCTGTCT TTTTCGTGAC ATTCAGTTCG CTGCGCTCAC GGCTCTGGCA
     1321 GTGAATGGGG GTAAATGGCA CTACAGGCGC CTTTTATGGA TTCATGCAAG GAAACTACCC
     1381 ATAATACAAG AAAAGCCCGT CACGGGCTTC TCAGGGCGTT TTATGGCGGG TCTGCTATGT
     1441 GGTGCTATCT GACTTTTTGC TGTTCAGCAG TTCCTGCCCT CTGATTTTCC AGTCTGACCA
     1501 CTTCGGATTA TCCCGTGACA GGTCATTCAG ACTGGCTAAT GCACCCAGTA AGGCAGCGGT
     1561 ATCATCAACA GGCTTACCCG TCTTACTGTC GGGAATTCGC GTTGGCCGAT TCATTAATGC
     1621 AGCTGGCACG ACAGGTTTCC TCTAGATTTC AGTGCAATTT ATCTCTTCAA ATGTAGCACC
     1681 TGAAGTCAGC CCCATACGAT ATAAGTTGTA ATTCTCATGT TAGTCATGCC CCGCGCCCAC
     1741 CGGAAGGAGC TGACTGGGTT GAAGGCTCTC AAGGGCATCG GTCGAGATCC CGGTGCCTAA
     1801 TGAGTGAGCT AACTTACATT AATTGCGTTG CGCTCACTGC CCGCTTTCCA GTCGGGAAAC
     1861 CTGTCGTGCC AGCTGCATTA ATGAATCGGC CAACGCGCGG GGAGAGGCGG TTTGCGTATT
     1921 GGGCGCCAGG GTGGTTTTTC TTTTCACCAG TGAGACGGGC AACAGCTGAT TGCCCTTCAC
     1981 CGCCTGGCCC TGAGAGAGTT GCAGCAAGCG GTCCACGCTG GTTTGCCCCA GCAGGCGAAA
     2041 ATCCTGTTTG ATGGTGGTTA ACGGCGGGAT ATAACATGAG CTGTCTTCGG TATCGTCGTA
     2101 TCCCACTACC GAGATGTCCG CACCAACGCG CAGCCCGGAC TCGGTAATGG CGCGCATTGC
     2161 GCCCAGCGCC ATCTGATCGT TGGCAACCAG CATCGCAGTG GGAACGATGC CCTCATTCAG
     2221 CATTTGCATG GTTTGTTGAA AACCGGACAT GGCACTCCAG TCGCCTTCCC GTTCCGCTAT
     2281 CGGCTGAATT TGATTGCGAG TGAGATATTT ATGCCAGCCA GCCAGACGCA GACGCGCCGA
     2341 GACAGAACTT AATGGGCCCG CTAACAGCGC GATTTGCTGG TGACCCAATG CGACCAGATG
     2401 CTCCACGCCC AGTCGCGTAC CGTCTTCATG GGAGAAAATA ATACTGTTGA TGGGTGTCTG
     2461 GTCAGAGACA TCAAGAAATA ACGCCGGAAC ATTAGTGCAG GCAGCTTCCA CAGCAATGGC
     2521 ATCCTGGTCA TCCAGCGGAT AGTTAATGAT CAGCCCACTG ACGCGTTGCG CGAGAAGATT
     2581 GTGCACCGCC GCTTTACAGG CTTCGACGCC GCTTCGTTCT ACCATCGACA CCACCACGCT
     2641 GGCACCCAGT TGATCGGCGC GAGATTTAAT CGCCGCGACA ATTTGCGACG GCGCGTGCAG
     2701 GGCCAGACTG GAGGTGGCAA CGCCAATCAG CAACGACTGT TTGCCCGCCA GTTGTTGTGC
     2761 CACGCGGTTG GGAATGTAAT TCAGCTCCGC CATCGCCGCT TCCACTTTTT CCCGCGTTTT
     2821 CGCAGAAACG TGGCTGGCCT GGTTCACCAC GCGGGAAACG GTCTGATAAG AGACACCGGC
     2881 ATACTCTGCG ACATCGTATA ACGTTACTGG TTTCACATTC ACCACCCTGA ATTGACTCTC
     2941 TTCCGGGCGC TATCATGCCA TACCGCGAAA GGTTTTGCGC CATTCGATGG TGTCCGGGAT
     3001 CTCGACGCTC TCCCTTATGC GACTCCTGCA TTAGGAAATT AATACGACTC ACTATAGGGG
     3061 AATTGTGAGC GGATAACAAT TCCCCTGTAG AAATAATTTT GTTTAACTTT Aataaggaga
     3121 tataccATAT GTTCGACTTC AACGAGTACA TGAAATCGAA AGCAGTTGCA GTTGATGCTG
     3181 CGCTTGACAA AGCGATTCCG CTGGAATACC CTGAAAAGAT TCACGAATCG ATGCGTTATA
     3241 GTCTGCTGGC TGGTGGCAAA CGCGTGCGCC CAGCTCTTTG CATTGCGGCA TGTGAGCTGG
     3301 TAGGCGGTTC CCAGGATCTG GCTATGCCAA CGGCGTGCGC AATGGAAATG ATCCATACAA
     3361 TGTCCCTGAT CCACGATGAT CTGCCGTGTA TGGATAATGA TGACTTCCGC CGTGGAAAAC
     3421 CGACTAACCA TAAAGTATTT GGCGAGGACA CTGCAGTGTT GGCAGGAGAC GCCCTGTTGA
     3481 GCTTTGCCTT TGAACATATT GCCGTCGCGA CCTCAAAAAC AGTTCCTTCT GATCGTACCC
     3541 TGCGCGTCAT CAGTGAGTTA GGTAAGACCA TTGGCAGCCA GGGGCTGGTA GGCGGCCAGG
     3601 TCGTGGATAT CACGTCTGAA GGTGACGCGA ATGTGGATCT TAAGACCTTA GAGTGGATTC
     3661 ACATCCATAA AACGGCCGTG CTGCTGGAAT GCTCGGTTGT GTCCGGTGGG ATCCTGGGGG
     3721 GCGCCACTGA GGACGAAATC GCCCGTATTC GCCGTTATGC ACGGTGTGTG GGCCTCTTGT
     3781 TTCAAGTCGT GGATGATATT CTGGATGTGA CGAAATCTAG TGAGGAGCTC GGTAAAACCG
     3841 CGGGCAAGGA TCTCCTGACC GACAAGGCGA CGTACCCGAA ACTGATGGGT TTGGAAAAGG
     3901 CTAAGGAGTT TGCTGCCGAA TTAGCGACCA GAGCCAAAGA AGAACTCTCT TCTTTCGACC
     3961 AGATCAAGGC AGCGCCCCTT TTAGGGCTGG CGGATTATAT TGCCTTTCGT CAAAACTAAt
     4021 accgcccttt tgggttcaag cagtacataa cgatggaacc acattacagg agtagtgatg
     4081 aatgaaggac gagcgccttg ttcagcgtaa gaacgatcat ctggatatcg ttctcgaccc
     4141 ccgtcgcgcc gtaactcagg ctagcgcagg ttttgagcgc tggcgcttta cccactgcgc
     4201 cctgccagag ctgaatttta gcgacatcac gctggaaacc accttcctga atcggcagct
     4261 acaggctccg ctgctgatca gctccatgac cggcggcgtt gagcgctcgc gccatatcaa
     4321 ccgccacctc gccgaggcgg cgcaggtgct aaaaattgcg atgggggtgg gctcccagcg
     4381 cgtcgccatt gagagcgacg cgggcttagg gctggataaa accctgcggc agctggctcc
     4441 ggacgtgccg ctgctggcga acctcggcgc ggcgcagctg accggcagaa aaggtattga
     4501 ttacgcccga cgggccgtgg agatgatcga ggcggatgcg ctgattgtgc acctaaaccc
     4561 gctgcaggag gcgctacagc ccggcggcga tcgcgactgg cgcggacggc tggcggctat
     4621 tgaaactctg gtccgcgagc tgcccgttcc gctggtggtg aaagaggtgg gagccggtat
     4681 ctcccgaacc gtggccgggc agctgatcga tgccggcgtt accgtgattg acgtcgcggg
     4741 cgcgggcggc accagctggg ccgccgttga aggcgagcgg gcggccaccg agcagcagcg
     4801 cagcgtggcc aacgtctttg ccgactgggg gatccccacc gctgaggcgc tggttgacat
     4861 tgccgaggcc tggccgcaga tgccccttat tgcctcgggc gggattaaaa acggcgtcga
     4921 cgcggcgaaa gcgctgcggc tcggcgcgtg catggtaggg caggccgccg ccgtgctcgg
     4981 cagcgcaggc gtctccacgg agaaggtgat cgatcacttc aacgtgatta ttgagcagct
     5041 gcgggtggcc tgcttctgca ccggcagccg cagcctgagc gatctaaagc aggctgatat
     5101 ccgctatgtg cgggatacgc catgagccat tttgccattg tggcaccgcc gctctacagt
     5161 catgcggtgg cgctgcatgc cctggcgctg gagatggccc aacgcggcca catcgttctc
     5221 gacccccgtc gcgccgtaac tcaggctagc gcaggttttg agcgctggcg ctttacccac
     5281 tgcgccctgc cagagctgaa ttttagcgac atcacgctgg aaaccacctt cctgaatcgg
     5341 cagctacagg ctccgctgct gatcagctcc atgaccggcg gcgttgagcg ctcgcgccat
     5401 atcaaccgcc acctcgccga ggcggcgcag gtgctaaaaa ttgcgatggg ggtgggctcc
     5461 cagcgcgtcg ccattgagag cgacgcgggc ttagggctgg ataaaaccct gcggcagctg
     5521 gctccggacg tgccgctgct ggcgaacctc ggcgcggcgc agctgaccgg cagaaaaggt
     5581 attgattacg cccgacgggc cgtggagatg atcgaggcgg atgcgctgat tgtgcaccta
     5641 aacccgctgc aggaggcgct acagcccggc ggcgatcgcg actggcgcgg acggctggcg
     5701 gctattgaaa ctctggtccg cgagctgccc gttccgctgg tggtgaaaga ggtgggagcc
     5761 ggtatctccc gaaccgtggc cgggcagctg atcgatgccg gcgttaccgt gattgacgtc
     5821 gcgggcgcgg gcggcaccag ctgggccgcc gttgaaggcg agcgggcggc caccgagcag
     5881 cagcgcagcg tggccaacgt ctttgccgac tgggggatcc ccaccgctga ggcgctggtt
     5941 gacattgccg aggcctggcc gcagatgccc cttattgcct cgggaatgcg ggctgggcta
     6001 tttcacccta ccactggcta ttcgctgccg ctggcggtgg cccttgccga cgcgattgcc
     6061 gacagcccgc ggctgggcag cgttccgctc tatcagctca cccggcagtt tgccgaacgc
     6121 cactggcgca ggcagggatt cttccgcctg ctgaaccgga tgcttttcct ggccgggcgc
     6181 gaggagaacc gctggcgggt gatgcagcgc ttttatgggc tgccggagcc caccgtagag
     6241 cgcttttacg ccggtcggct ctctctcttt gataaggccc gcattttgac gggcaagcca
     6301 ccggttccgc tgggcgaagc ctggcgggcg gcgctgaacc attttcctga cagacgagat
     6361 aaaggatgaa aaaaaccgtt gtgattggcg caggctttgg tggcctggcg ctggcgattc
     6421 gcctgcaggc ggcagggatc ccaaccgtac tgctggagca gcgggacaag cccggcggtc
     6481 gggcctacgt ctggcatgac cagggcttta cctttgacgc cgggccgacg gtgatcaccg
     6541 atcctaccgc gcttgaggcg ctgttcaccc tggccggcag gcgcatggag gattacgtca
     6601 ggctgctgcc ggtaaaaccc ttctaccgac tctgctggga gtccgggaag accctcgact
     6661 atgctaacga cagcgccgag cttgaggcgc agattaccca gttcaacccc cgcgacgtcg
     6721 agggctaccg gcgctttctg gcttactccc aggcggtatt ccaggaggga tatttgcgcc
     6781 tcggcagcgt gccgttcctc tcttttcgcg acatgctgcg cgccgggccg cagctgctta
     6841 agctccaggc gtggcagagc gtctaccagt cggtttcgcg ctttattgag gatgagcatc
     6901 tgcggcaggc cttctcgttc cactccctgc tggtaggcgg caaccccttc accacctcgt
     6961 ccatctacac cctgatccac gcccttgagc gggagtgggg ggtctggttc cctgagggcg
     7021 gcaccggggc gctggtgaac ggcatggtga agctgtttac cgatctgggc ggggagatcg
     7081 aactcaacgc ccgggtcgaa gagctggtgg tggccgataa ccgcgtaagc caggtccggc
     7141 tggcggatgg tcggatcttt gacaccgacg ccgtagcctc gaacgctgac gtggtgaaca
     7201 cctataaaaa gctgctcggc caccatccgg tggggcagaa gcgggcggca gcgctggagc
     7261 gcaagagcat gagcaactcg ctgtttgtgc tctacttcgg cctgaaccag cctcattccc
     7321 agctggcgca ccataccatc tgttttggtc cccgctaccg ggagctgatc gacgagatct
     7381 ttaccggcag cgcgctggcg gatgacttct cgctctacct gcactcgccc tgcgtgaccg
     7441 atccctcgct cgcgcctccc ggctgcgcca gcttctacgt gctggccccg gtgccgcatc
     7501 ttggcaacgc gccgctggac tgggcgcagg aggggccgaa gctgcgcgac cgcatctttg
     7561 actaccttga agagcgctat atgcccggcc tgcgtagcca gctggtgacc cagcggatct
     7621 ttaccccggc agacttccac gacacgctgg atgcgcatct gggatcggcc ttctccatcg
     7681 agccgctgct gacccaaagc gcctggttcc gcccgcacaa ccgcgacagc gacattgcca
     7741 acctctacct ggtgggcgca ggtactcacc ctggggcggg cattcctggc gtagtggcct
     7801 cggcgaaagc caccgccagc ctgatgattg aggatctgca atgagccaac cgccgctgct
     7861 tgaccacgcc acgcagacca tggccaacgg ctcgaaaagt tttgccaccg ctgcgaagct
     7921 gttcgacccg gccacccgcc gtagcgtgct gatgctctac acctggtgcc gccactgcga
     7981 tgacgtcatt gacgaccaga cccacggctt cgccagcgag gccgcggcgg aggaggaggc
     8041 cacccagcgc ctggcccggc tgcgcacgct gaccctggcg gcgtttgaag gggccgagat
     8101 gcaggatccg gccttcgctg cctttcagga ggtggcgctg acccacggta ttacgccccg
     8161 catggcgctc gatcacctcg acggctttgc gatggacgtg gctcagaccc gctatgtcac
     8221 ctttgaggat acgctgcgct actgctatca cgtggcgggc gtggtgggtc tgatgatggc
     8281 cagggtgatg ggcgtgcggg atgagcgggt gctggatcgc gcctgcgatc tggggctggc
     8341 cttccagctg acgaatatcg cccgggatat tattgacgat gcggctattg accgctgcta
     8401 tctgcccgcc gagtggctgc aggatgccgg gctgaccccg gagaactatg ccgcgcggga
     8461 gaatcgggcc gcgctggcgc gggtggcgga gcggcttatt gatgccgcag agccgtacta
     8521 catctcctcc caggccgggc tacacgatct gccgccgcgc tgcgcctggg cgatcgccac
     8581 cgcccgcagc gtctaccggg agatcggtat taaggtaaaa gcggcgggag gcagcgcctg
     8641 ggatcgccgc cagcacacca gcaaaggtga aaaaattgcc atgctgatgg cggcaccggg
     8701 gcaggttatt cgggcgaaga cgacgagggt gacgccgcgt ccggccggtc tttggcagcg
     8761 tcccgtttag gcgggcggcc atgacgttca cgcagTATTA GTTAAGTATA AGAAGGAGAT
     8821 ATACATATGG CAGATCTCAA TTGGATATCG GCCGGCCACG CGATCGCTGA CGTCGGTACC
     8881 CTCGAGTCTG GTAAAGAAAC CGCTGCTGCG AAATTTGAAC GCCAGCACAT GGACTCGTCT
     8941 ACTAGCGCAG CTTAATTAAC CTAGGCTGCT GCCACCGCTG AGCAATAACT AGCATAACCC
     9001 CTTGGGGCCT CTAAACGGGT CTTGAGGGGT TTTTTGCTGA AACCTCAGGC ATTTGAGAAG
     9061 CACACGGTCA CACTGCTTCC GGTAGTCAAT AAACCGGTAA ACCAGCAATA GACATAAGCG
     9121 GCTATTTAAC GACCCTGCCC TGAACCGACG ACCGGGTCGA ATTTGCTTTC GAATTTCTGC
     9181 CATTCATCCG CTTATTATCA CTTATTCAGG CGTAGCACCA GGCGTTTAAG GGCACCAATA
     9241 ACTGCCTTAA AAAAATTACG CCCCGCCCTG CCACTCATCG CAGTACTGTT GTAATTCATT
     9301 AAGCATTCTG CCGACATGGA AGCCATCACA AACGGCATGA TGAACCTGAA TCGCCAGCGG
     9361 CATCAGCACC TTGTCGCCTT GCGTATAATA TTTGCCCATA GTGAAAACGG GGGCGAAGAA
     9421 GTTGTCCATA TTGGCCACGT TTAAATCAAA ACTGGTGAAA CTCACCCAGG GATTGGCTGA
     9481 GACGAAAAAC ATATTCTCAA TAAACCCTTT AGGGAAATAG GCCAGGTTTT CACCGTAACA
     9541 CGCCACATCT TGCGAATATA TGTGTAGAAA CTGCCGGAAA TCGTCGTGGT ATTCACTCCA
     9601 GAGCGATGAA AACGTTTCAG TTTGCTCATG GAAAACGGTG TAACAAGGGT GAACACTATC
     9661 CCATATCACC AGCTCACCGT CTTTCATTGC CATACGGAAC TCCGGAGCAT CTAACGCTTG
     9721 AGTTAAGCCG CGCCGCGAAG CGGCGTCGGC TTGAACGAAT TGTTAGACAT TATTTGCCGA
     9781 CTACCTTGGT GATCTCGCCT TTCACGTAGT GGACAAATTC TTCCAACTGA TCTGCGCGCG
     9841 AGGCCAAGCG ATCTTCTTCT TGTCCAAGAT AAGCCTGTCT AGCTTCAAGT ATGACGGGCT
     9901 GATACTGGGC CGGCAGGCGC TCCATTGCCC AGTCGGCAGC GACATCCTTC GGCGCGATTT
     9961 TGCCGGTTAC TGCGCTGTAC CAAATGCGGG ACAACGTAAG CACTACATTT CGCTCATCGC
    10021 CAGCCCAGTC GGGCGGCGAG TTCCATAGCG TTAAGGTTTC ATTTAGCGCC TCAAATAGAT
    10081 CCTGTTCAGG AACCGGATCA AAGAGTTCCT CCGCCGCTGG ACCTACCAAG GCAACGCTAT
    10141 GTTCTCTTGC TTTTGTCAGC AAGATAGCCA GATCAATGTC GATCGTGGCT GGCTCGAAGA
    10201 TACCTGCAAG AATGTCATTG CGCTGCCATT CTCCAAATTG CAGTTCGCGC TTAGCTGGAT
    10261 AACGCCACGG AATGATGTCG TCGTGCACAA CAATGGTGAC TTCTACAGCG CGGAGAATCT
    10321 CGCTCTCTCC AGGGGAAGCC GAAGTTTCCA AAAGGTCGTT GATCAAAGCT CGCCGCGTTG
    10381 TTTCATCAAG CCTTACGGTC ACCGTAACCA GCAAATCAAT ATCACTGTGT GGCTTCAGGC
    10441 CGCCATCCAC TGCGGAGCCG TACAAATGTA CGGCCAGCAA CGTCGGTTCG AGATGGCGCT
    10501 CGATGACGCC AACTACCTCT GATAGTTGAG TCGATACTTC GGCGATCACC GCTTCCCTCA
    10561 TGATGTTTAA CTTTGTTTTA GGGCGACTGC CCTGCTGCGT AACATCGTTG CTGCTCCATA
    10621 ACATCAAACA TCGACCCACG GCGTAACGCG CTTGCTGCTT GGATGCCCGA GGCATAGACT
    10681 GTACCCCAAA AAAACAGTCA TAACAAGCCA TGAAAACCGC CACTGCGCCG TTACCACCGC
    10741 TGCGTTCGGT CAAGGTTCTG GACCAGTTGC GTGAGCGCAT ACGCTACTTG CATTACAGCT
    10801 TACGAACCGA ACAGGCTTAT GTCCACTGGG TTCGTGCCTT CATCCGTTTC CACGGTGTGC
    10861 GTCACCCGGC AACCTTGGGC AGCAGCGAAG TCGAGGCATT TCTGTCCTGG CTGGCGAACG
    10921 AGCGCAAGGT TTCGGTCTCC ACGNNNNNNN NNNNNNNNNN NNNNNNNNNN NNNNNNNNNN
    10981 NNNNNNNNNN NNNNNNNNNN NNNNNNNNNN NNNNNNNNNN NNNNNNNNNN NNNNNNNNNN
    11041 NNNNNNNNNN NNNNNNNNNN NNNNNNNNNN NNNNNNNNNN NNNNNNNNNN NNNNNNNNNN
    11101 NNNNNNNNNN NNNNNNNNNN NNNNNNNNNN NNNNNNNNNN NNNNNNNNNN NNNNNNNNNN
    11161 NNNNNNNNNN NNNNNNNNNN NNNNNNNNNN NNNNNNNNAC GATCATCGTG CGGGAGGGCA
    11221 AGGGCTCCAA GGATCGGGCC TTGATGTTAC CCGAGAGCTT GGCACCCAGC CTGCGCGAGC
    11281 AGGGGAATTA ATTCCCACGG GTTTTGCTGC CCGCAAACGG GCTGTTCTGG TGTTGCTAGT
    11341 TTGTTATCAG AATCGCAGAT CCGGCTTCAG CCGGTTTGCC GGCTGAAAGC GCTATTTCTT
    11401 CCAGAATTGC CATGATTTTT TCCCCACGGG AGGCGTCACT GGCTCCCGTG TTGTCGGCAG
    11461 CTTTGATTCG ATAAGCAGCA TCGCCTGTTT CAGGCTGTCT ATGTGTGACT GTTGAGCTGT
    11521 AACAAGTTGT CTCAGGTGTT CAATTTCATG TTCTAGTTGC TTTGTTTTAC TGGTTTCACC
    11581 TGTTCTATTA GGTGTTACAT GCTGTTCATC TGTTACATTG TCGATCTGTT CATGGTGAAC
    11641 AGCTTTGAAT GCACCAAAAA CTCGTAAAAG CTCTGATGTA TCTATCTTTT TTACACCGTT
    11701 TTCATCTGTG CATATGGACA GTTTTCCCTT TGATATGTAA CGGTGAACAG TTGTTCTACT
    11761 TTTGTTTGTT AGTCTTGATG CTTCACTGAT AGATACAAGA GCCATAAGAA CCTCAGATCC
    11821 TTCCGTATTT AGCCAGTATG TTCTCTAGTG TGGTTCGTTG TTTTTGCGTG AGCCATGAGA
    11881 ACGAACCATT GAGATCATAC TTACTTTGCA TGTCACTCAA AA
//
