>Addgene plasmid #122017 | p5T7-LYCipi-ggpps | addgene full sequence | sequence record 238964 | Addgene NGS Result
ATTTTGCCTCAAAACTGGTGAGCTGAATTTTTGCAGTTAAAGCATCGTGTAGTGTTTTTCTTAGTCCGTT
ATGTAGGTAGGAATCTGATGTAATGGTTGTTGGTATTTTGTCACCATTCATTTTTATCTGGTTGTTCTCA
AGTTCGGTTACGAGATCCATTTGTCTATCTAGTTCAACTTGGAAAATCAACGTATCAGTCGGGCGGCCTC
GCTTATCAACCACCAATTTCATATTGCTGTAAGTGTTTAAATCTTTACTTATTGGTTTCAAAACCCATTG
GTTAAGCCTTTTAAACTCATGGTAGTTATTTTCAAGCATTAACATGAACTTAAATTCATCAAGGCTAATC
TCTATATTTGCCTTGTGAGTTTTCTTTTGTGTTAGTTCTTTTAATAACCACTCATAAATCCTCATAGAGT
ATTTGTTTTCAAAAGACTTAACATGTTCCAGATTATATTTTATGAATTTTTTTAACTGGAAAAGATAAGG
CAATATCTCTTCACTAAAAACTAATTCTAATTTTTCGCTTGAGAACTTGGCATAGTTTGTCCACTGGAAA
ATCTCAAAGCCTTTAACCAAAGGATTCCTGATTTCCACAGTTCTCGTCATCAGCTCTCTGGTTGCTTTAG
CTAATACACCATAAGCATTTTCCCTACTGATGTTCATCATCTGAGCGTATTGGTTATAAGTGAACGATAC
CGTCCGTTCTTTCCTTGTAGGGTTTTCAATCGTGGGGTTGAGTAGTGCCACACAGCATAAAATTAGCTTG
GTTTCATGCTCCGTTAAGTCATAGCGACTAATCGCTAGTTCATTTGCTTTGAAAACAACTAATTCAGACA
TACATCTCAATTGGTCTAGGTGATTTTAATCACTATACCAATTGAGATGGGCTAGTCAATGATAATTACT
AGTCCTTTTCCTTTGAGTTGTGGGTATCTGTAAATTCTGCTAGACCTTTGCTGGAAAACTTGTAAATTCT
GCTAGACCCTCTGTAAATTCCGCTAGACCTTTGTGTGTTTTTTTTGTTTATATTCAAGTGGTTATAATTT
ATAGAATAAAGAAAGAATAAAAAAAGATAAAAAGAATAGATCCCAGCCCTGTGTATAACTCACTACTTTA
GTCAGTTCCGCAGTATTACAAAAGGATGTCGCAAACGCTGTTTGCTCCTCTACAAAACAGACCTTAAAAC
CCTAAAGGCTTAAGTAGCACCCTCGCAAGCTCGGGCAAATCGCTGAATATTCCTTTTGTCTCCGACCATC
AGGCACCTGAGTCGCTGTCTTTTTCGTGACATTCAGTTCGCTGCGCTCACGGCTCTGGCAGTGAATGGGG
GTAAATGGCACTACAGGCGCCTTTTATGGATTCATGCAAGGAAACTACCCATAATACAAGAAAAGCCCGT
CACGGGCTTCTCAGGGCGTTTTATGGCGGGTCTGCTATGTGGTGCTATCTGACTTTTTGCTGTTCAGCAG
TTCCTGCCCTCTGATTTTCCAGTCTGACCACTTCGGATTATCCCGTGACAGGTCATTCAGACTGGCTAAT
GCACCCAGTAAGGCAGCGGTATCATCAACAGGCTTACCCGTCTTACTGTCGGGAATTCGCGTTGGCCGAT
TCATTAATGCAGCTGGCACGACAGGTTTCCTCTAGATTTCAGTGCAATTTATCTCTTCAAATGTAGCACC
TGAAGTCAGCCCCATACGATATAAGTTGTAATTCTCATGTTAGTCATGCCCCGCGCCCACCGGAAGGAGC
TGACTGGGTTGAAGGCTCTCAAGGGCATCGGTCGAGATCCCGGTGCCTAATGAGTGAGCTAACTTACATT
AATTGCGTTGCGCTCACTGCCCGCTTTCCAGTCGGGAAACCTGTCGTGCCAGCTGCATTAATGAATCGGC
CAACGCGCGGGGAGAGGCGGTTTGCGTATTGGGCGCCAGGGTGGTTTTTCTTTTCACCAGTGAGACGGGC
AACAGCTGATTGCCCTTCACCGCCTGGCCCTGAGAGAGTTGCAGCAAGCGGTCCACGCTGGTTTGCCCCA
GCAGGCGAAAATCCTGTTTGATGGTGGTTAACGGCGGGATATAACATGAGCTGTCTTCGGTATCGTCGTA
TCCCACTACCGAGATGTCCGCACCAACGCGCAGCCCGGACTCGGTAATGGCGCGCATTGCGCCCAGCGCC
ATCTGATCGTTGGCAACCAGCATCGCAGTGGGAACGATGCCCTCATTCAGCATTTGCATGGTTTGTTGAA
AACCGGACATGGCACTCCAGTCGCCTTCCCGTTCCGCTATCGGCTGAATTTGATTGCGAGTGAGATATTT
ATGCCAGCCAGCCAGACGCAGACGCGCCGAGACAGAACTTAATGGGCCCGCTAACAGCGCGATTTGCTGG
TGACCCAATGCGACCAGATGCTCCACGCCCAGTCGCGTACCGTCTTCATGGGAGAAAATAATACTGTTGA
TGGGTGTCTGGTCAGAGACATCAAGAAATAACGCCGGAACATTAGTGCAGGCAGCTTCCACAGCAATGGC
ATCCTGGTCATCCAGCGGATAGTTAATGATCAGCCCACTGACGCGTTGCGCGAGAAGATTGTGCACCGCC
GCTTTACAGGCTTCGACGCCGCTTCGTTCTACCATCGACACCACCACGCTGGCACCCAGTTGATCGGCGC
GAGATTTAATCGCCGCGACAATTTGCGACGGCGCGTGCAGGGCCAGACTGGAGGTGGCAACGCCAATCAG
CAACGACTGTTTGCCCGCCAGTTGTTGTGCCACGCGGTTGGGAATGTAATTCAGCTCCGCCATCGCCGCT
TCCACTTTTTCCCGCGTTTTCGCAGAAACGTGGCTGGCCTGGTTCACCACGCGGGAAACGGTCTGATAAG
AGACACCGGCATACTCTGCGACATCGTATAACGTTACTGGTTTCACATTCACCACCCTGAATTGACTCTC
TTCCGGGCGCTATCATGCCATACCGCGAAAGGTTTTGCGCCATTCGATGGTGTCCGGGATCTCGACGCTC
TCCCTTATGCGACTCCTGCATTAGGAAATTAATACGACTCACTATAGGGGAATTGTGAGCGGATAACAAT
TCCCCTGTAGAAATAATTTTGTTTAACTTTAATAAGGAGATATACCATATGTTCGACTTCAACGAGTACA
TGAAATCGAAAGCAGTTGCAGTTGATGCTGCGCTTGACAAAGCGATTCCGCTGGAATACCCTGAAAAGAT
TCACGAATCGATGCGTTATAGTCTGCTGGCTGGTGGCAAACGCGTGCGCCCAGCTCTTTGCATTGCGGCA
TGTGAGCTGGTAGGCGGTTCCCAGGATCTGGCTATGCCAACGGCGTGCGCAATGGAAATGATCCATACAA
TGTCCCTGATCCACGATGATCTGCCGTGTATGGATAATGATGACTTCCGCCGTGGAAAACCGACTAACCA
TAAAGTATTTGGCGAGGACACTGCAGTGTTGGCAGGAGACGCCCTGTTGAGCTTTGCCTTTGAACATATT
GCCGTCGCGACCTCAAAAACAGTTCCTTCTGATCGTACCCTGCGCGTCATCAGTGAGTTAGGTAAGACCA
TTGGCAGCCAGGGGCTGGTAGGCGGCCAGGTCGTGGATATCACGTCTGAAGGTGACGCGAATGTGGATCT
TAAGACCTTAGAGTGGATTCACATCCATAAAACGGCCGTGCTGCTGGAATGCTCGGTTGTGTCCGGTGGG
ATCCTGGGGGGCGCCACTGAGGACGAAATCGCCCGTATTCGCCGTTATGCACGGTGTGTGGGCCTCTTGT
TTCAAGTCGTGGATGATATTCTGGATGTGACGAAATCTAGTGAGGAGCTCGGTAAAACCGCGGGCAAGGA
TCTCCTGACCGACAAGGCGACGTACCCGAAACTGATGGGTTTGGAAAAGGCTAAGGAGTTTGCTGCCGAA
TTAGCGACCAGAGCCAAAGAAGAACTCTCTTCTTTCGACCAGATCAAGGCAGCGCCCCTTTTAGGGCTGG
CGGATTATATTGCCTTTCGTCAAAACTAATACCGCCCTTTTGGGTTCAAGCAGTACATAACGATGGAACC
ACATTACAGGAGTAGTGATGAATGAAGGACGAGCGCCTTGTTCAGCGTAAGAACGATCATCTGGATATCG
TTCTCGACCCCCGTCGCGCCGTAACTCAGGCTAGCGCAGGTTTTGAGCGCTGGCGCTTTACCCACTGCGC
CCTGCCAGAGCTGAATTTTAGCGACATCACGCTGGAAACCACCTTCCTGAATCGGCAGCTACAGGCTCCG
CTGCTGATCAGCTCCATGACCGGCGGCGTTGAGCGCTCGCGCCATATCAACCGCCACCTCGCCGAGGCGG
CGCAGGTGCTAAAAATTGCGATGGGGGTGGGCTCCCAGCGCGTCGCCATTGAGAGCGACGCGGGCTTAGG
GCTGGATAAAACCCTGCGGCAGCTGGCTCCGGACGTGCCGCTGCTGGCGAACCTCGGCGCGGCGCAGCTG
ACCGGCAGAAAAGGTATTGATTACGCCCGACGGGCCGTGGAGATGATCGAGGCGGATGCGCTGATTGTGC
ACCTAAACCCGCTGCAGGAGGCGCTACAGCCCGGCGGCGATCGCGACTGGCGCGGACGGCTGGCGGCTAT
TGAAACTCTGGTCCGCGAGCTGCCCGTTCCGCTGGTGGTGAAAGAGGTGGGAGCCGGTATCTCCCGAACC
GTGGCCGGGCAGCTGATCGATGCCGGCGTTACCGTGATTGACGTCGCGGGCGCGGGCGGCACCAGCTGGG
CCGCCGTTGAAGGCGAGCGGGCGGCCACCGAGCAGCAGCGCAGCGTGGCCAACGTCTTTGCCGACATCGT
TCTCGACCCCCGTCGCGCCGTAACTCAGGCTAGCGCAGGTTTTGAGCGCTGGCGCTTTACCCACTGCGCC
CTGCCAGAGCTGAATTTTAGCGACATCACGCTGGAAACCACCTTCCTGAATCGGCAGCTACAGGCTCCGC
TGCTGATCAGCTCCATGACCGGCGGCGTTGAGCGCTCGCGCCATATCAACCGCCACCTCGCCGAGGCGGC
GCAGGTGCTAAAAATTGCGATGGGGGTGGGCTCCCAGCGCGTCGCCATTGAGAGCGACGCGGGCTTAGGG
CTGGATAAAACCCTGCGGCAGCTGGCTCCGGACGTGCCGCTGCTGGCGAACCTCGGCGCGGCGCAGCTGA
CCGGCAGAAAAGGTATTGATTACGCCCGACGGGCCGTGGAGATGATCGAGGCGGATGCGCTGATTGTGCA
CCTAAACCCGCTGCAGGAGGCGCTACAGCCCGGCGGCGATCGCGACTGGCGCGGACGGCTGGCGGCTATT
GAAACTCTGGTCCGCGAGCTGCCCGTTCCGCTGGTGGTGAAAGAGGTGGGAGCCGGTATCTCCCGAACCG
TGGCCGGGCAGCTGATCGATGCCGGCGTTACCGTGATTGACGTCGCGGGCGCGGGCGGCACCAGCTGGGC
CGCCGTTGAAGGCGAGCGGGCGGCCACCGAGCAGCAGCGCAGCGTGGCCAACGTCTTTGCCGACTGGGGG
ATCCCCACCGCTGAGGCGCTGGTTGACATTGCCGAGGCCTGGCCGCAGATGCCCCTTATTGCCTCGGGAA
TGCGGGCTGGGCTATTTCACCCTACCACTGGCTATTCGCTGCCGCTGGCGGTGGCCCTTGCCGACGCGAT
TGCCGACAGCCCGCGGCTGGGCAGCGTTCCGCTCTATCAGCTCACCCGGCAGTTTGCCGAACGCCACTGG
CGCAGGCAGGGATTCTTCCGCCTGCTGAACCGGATGCTTTTCCTGGCCGGGCGCGAGGAGAACCGCTGGC
GGGTGATGCAGCGCTTTTATGGGCTGCCGGAGCCCACCGTAGAGCGCTTTTACGCCGGTCGGCTCTCTCT
CTTTGATAAGGCCCGCATTTTGACGGGCAAGCCACCGGTTCCGCTGGGCGAAGCCTGGCGGGCGGCGCTG
AACCATTTTCCTGACAGACGAGATAAAGGATGAAAAAAACCGTTGTGATTGGCGCAGGCTTTGGTGGCCT
GGCGCTGGCGATTCGCCTGCAGGCGGCAGGGATCCCAACCGTACTGCTGGAGCAGCGGGACAAGCCCGGC
GGTCGGGCCTACGTCTGGCATGACCAGGGCTTTACCTTTGACGCCGGGCCGACGGTGATCACCGATCCTA
CCGCGCTTGAGGCGCTGTTCACCCTGGCCGGCAGGCGCATGGAGGATTACGTCAGGCTGCTGCCGGTAAA
ACCCTTCTACCGACTCTGCTGGGAGTCCGGGAAGACCCTCGACTATGCTAACGACAGCGCCGAGCTTGAG
GCGCAGATTACCCAGTTCAACCCCCGCGACGTCGAGGGCTACCGGCGCTTTCTGGCTTACTCCCAGGCGG
TATTCCAGGAGGGATATTTGCGCCTCGGCAGCGTGCCGTTCCTCTCTTTTCGCGACATGCTGCGCGCCGG
GCCGCAGCTGCTTAAGCTCCAGGCGTGGCAGAGCGTCTACCAGTCGGTTTCGCGCTTTATTGAGGATGAG
CATCTGCGGCAGGCCTTCTCGTTCCACTCCCTGCTGGTAGGCGGCAACCCCTTCACCACCTCGTCCATCT
ACACCCTGATCCACGCCCTTGAGCGGGAGTGGGGGGTCTGGTTCCCTGAGGGCGGCACCGGGGCGCTGGT
GAACGGCATGGTGAAGCTGTTTACCGATCTGGGCGGGGAGATCGAACTCAACGCCCGGGTCGAAGAGCTG
GTGGTGGCCGATAACCGCGTAAGCCAGGTCCGGCTGGCGGATGGTCGGATCTTTGACACCGACGCCGTAG
CCTCGAACGCTGACGTGGTGAACACCTATAAAAAGCTGCTCGGCCACCATCCGGTGGGGCAGAAGCGGGC
GGCAGCGCTGGAGCGCAAGAGCATGAGCAACTCGCTGTTTGTGCTCTACTTCGGCCTGAACCAGCCTCAT
TCCCAGCTGGCGCACCATACCATCTGTTTTGGTCCCCGCTACCGGGAGCTGATCGACGAGATCTTTACCG
GCAGCGCGCTGGCGGATGACTTCTCGCTCTACCTGCACTCGCCCTGCGTGACCGATCCCTCGCTCGCGCC
TCCCGGCTGCGCCAGCTTCTACGTGCTGGCCCCGGTGCCGCATCTTGGCAACGCGCCGCTGGACTGGGCG
CAGGAGGGGCCGAAGCTGCGCGACCGCATCTTTGACTACCTTGAAGAGCGCTATATGCCCGGCCTGCGTA
GCCAGCTGGTGACCCAGCGGATCTTTACCCCGGCAGACTTCCACGACACGCTGGATGCGCATCTGGGATC
GGCCTTCTCCATCGAGCCGCTGCTGACCCAAAGCGCCTGGTTCCGCCCGCACAACCGCGACAGCGACATT
GCCAACCTCTACCTGGTGGGCGCAGGTACTCACCCTGGGGCGGGCATTCCTGGCGTAGTGGCCTCGGCGA
AAGCCACCGCCAGCCTGATGATTGAGGATCTGCAATGAGCCAACCGCCGCTGCTTGACCACGCCACGCAG
ACCATGGCCAACGGCTCGAAAAGTTTTGCCACCGCTGCGAAGCTGTTCGACCCGGCCACCCGCCGTAGCG
TGCTGATGCTCTACACCTGGTGCCGCCACTGCGATGACGTCATTGACGACCAGACCCACGGCTTCGCCAG
CGAGGCCGCGGCGGAGGAGGAGGCCACCCAGCGCCTGGCCCGGCTGCGCACGCTGACCCTGGCGGCGTTT
GAAGGGGCCGAGATGCAGGATCCGGCCTTCGCTGCCTTTCAGGAGGTGGCGCTGACCCACGGTATTACGC
CCCGCATGGCGCTCGATCACCTCGACGGCTTTGCGATGGACGTGGCTCAGACCCGCTATGTCACCTTTGA
GGATACGCTGCGCTACTGCTATCACGTGGCGGGCGTGGTGGGTCTGATGATGGCCAGGGTGATGGGCGTG
CGGGATGAGCGGGTGCTGGATCGCGCCTGCGATCTGGGGCTGGCCTTCCAGCTGACGAATATCGCCCGGG
ATATTATTGACGATGCGGCTATTGACCGCTGCTATCTGCCCGCCGAGTGGCTGCAGGATGCCGGGCTGAC
CCCGGAGAACTATGCCGCGCGGGAGAATCGGGCCGCGCTGGCGCGGGTGGCGGAGCGGCTTATTGATGCC
GCAGAGCCGTACTACATCTCCTCCCAGGCCGGGCTACACGATCTGCCGCCGCGCTGCGCCTGGGCGATCG
CCACCGCCCGCAGCGTCTACCGGGAGATCGGTATTAAGGTAAAAGCGGCGGGAGGCAGCGCCTGGGATCG
CCGCCAGCACACCAGCAAAGGTGAAAAAATTGCCATGCTGATGGCGGCACCGGGGCAGGTTATTCGGGCG
AAGACGACGAGGGTGACGCCGCGTCCGGCCGGTCTTTGGCAGCGTCCCGTTTAGGCGGGCGGCCATGACG
TTCACGCAGTATTAGTTAAGTATAAGAAGGAGATATACATATGGCAGATCTCAATTGGATATCGGCCGGC
CACGCGATCGCTGACGTCGGTACCCTCGAGTCTGGTAAAGAAACCGCTGCTGCGAAATTTGAACGCCAGC
ACATGGACTCGTCTACTAGCGCAGCTTAATTAACCTAGGCTGCTGCCACCGCTGAGCAATAACTAGCATA
ACCCCTTGGGGCCTCTAAACGGGTCTTGAGGGGTTTTTTGCTGAAACCTCAGGCATTTGAGAAGCACACG
GTCACACTGCTTCCGGTAGTCAATAAACCGGTAAACCAGCAATAGACATAAGCGGCTATTTAACGACCCT
GCCCTGAACCGACGACCGGGTCGAATTTGCTTTCGAATTTCTGCCATTCATCCGCTTATTATCACTTATT
CAGGCGTAGCAACCAGGCGTTTAAGGGCACCAATAACTGCCTTAAAAAAATTACGCCCCGCCCTGCCACT
CATCGCAGTACTGTTGTAATTCATTAAGCATTCTGCCGACATGGAAGCCATCACAAACGGCATGATGAAC
CTGAATCGCCAGCGGCATCAGCACCTTGTCGCCTTGCGTATAATATTTGCCCATAGTGAAAACGGGGGCG
AAGAAGTTGTCCATATTGGCCACGTTTAAATCAAAACTGGTGAAACTCACCCAGGGATTGGCTGAGACGA
AAAACATATTCTCAATAAACCCTTTAGGGAAATAGGCCAGGTTTTCACCGTAACACGCCACATCTTGCGA
ATATATGTGTAGAAACTGCCGGAAATCGTCGTGGTATTCACTCCAGAGCGATGAAAACGTTTCAGTTTGC
TCATGGAAAACGGTGTAACAAGGGTGAACACTATCCCATATCACCAGCTCACCGTCTTTCATTGCCATAC
GGAACTCCGGAGCATCTAACGCTTGAGTTAAGCCGCGCCGCGAAGCGGCGTCGGCTTGAACGAATTGTTA
GACATTATTTGCCGACTACCTTGGTGATCTCGCCTTTCACGTAGTGGACAAATTCTTCCAACTGATCTGC
GCGCGAGGCCAAGCGATCTTCTTCTTGTCCAAGATAAGCCTGTCTAGCTTCAAGTATGACGGGCTGATAC
TGGGCCGGCAGGCGCTCCATTGCCCAGTCGGCAGCGACATCCTTCGGCGCGATTTTGCCGGTTACTGCGC
TGTACCAAATGCGGGACAACGTAAGCACTACATTTCGCTCATCGCCAGCCCAGTCGGGCGGCGAGTTCCA
TAGCGTTAAGGTTTCATTTAGCGCCTCAAATAGATCCTGTTCAGGAACCGGATCAAAGAGTTCCTCCGCC
GCTGGACCTACCAAGGCAACGCTATGTTCTCTTGCTTTTGTCAGCAAGATAGCCAGATCAATGTCGATCG
TGGCTGGCTCGAAGATACCTGCAAGAATGTCATTGCGCTGCCATTCTCCAAATTGCAGTTCGCGCTTAGC
TGGATAACGCCACGGAATGATGTCGTCGTGCACAACAATGGTGACTTCTACAGCGCGGAGAATCTCGCTC
TCTCCAGGGGAAGCCGAAGTTTCCAAAAGGTCGTTGATCAAAGCTCGCCGCGTTGTTTCATCAAGCCTTA
CGGTCACCGTAACCAGCAAATCAATATCACTGTGTGGCTTCAGGCCGCCATCCACTGCGGAGCCGTACAA
ATGTACGGCCAGCAACGTCGGTTCGAGATGGCGCTCGATGACGCCAACTACCTCTGATAGTTGAGTCGAT
ACTTCGGCGATCACCGCTTCCCTCATGATGTTTAACTTTGTTTTAGGGCGACTGCCCTGCTGCGTAACAT
CGTTGCTGCTCCATAACATCAAACATCGACCCACGGCGTAACGCGCTTGCTGCTTGGATGCCCGAGGCAT
AGACTGTACCCCAAAAAAACAGTCATAACAAGCCATGAAAACCGCCACTGCGCCGTTACCACCGCTGCGT
TCGGTCAAGGTTCTGGACCAGTTGCGTGAGCGCATACGCTACTTGCATTACAGCTTACGAACCGAACAGG
CTTATGTCCACTGGGTTCGTGCCTTCATCCGTTTCCACGGTGTGCGTCACCCGGCAACCTTGGGCAGCAG
CGAAGTCGAGGCATTTCTGTCCTGGCTGGCGAACGAGCGCAAGGTTTCGGTCTCCACG
[255 nt withheld, positions 10559-10813]
ACGATCATCGTGCGGGAGGGCAAGGGCTCCAAGGATCGGGCCTTGATGTTACCCGAGAGCTTGGCACCCA
GCCTGCGCGAGCAGGGGAATTAATTCCCACGGGTTTTGCTGCCCGCAAACGGGCTGTTCTGGTGTTGCTA
GTTTGTTATCAGAATCGCAGATCCGGCTTCAGCCGGTTTGCCGGCTGAAAGCGCTATTTCTTCCAGAATT
GCCATGATTTTTTCCCCACGGGAGGCGTCACTGGCTCCCGTGTTGTCGGCAGCTTTGATTCGATAAGCAG
CATCGCCTGTTTCAGGCTGTCTATGTGTGACTGTTGAGCTGTAACAAGTTGTCTCAGGTGTTCAATTTCA
TGTTCTAGTTGCTTTGTTTTACTGGTTTCACCTGTTCTATTAGGTGTTACATGCTGTTCATCTGTTACAT
TGTCGATCTGTTCATGGTGAACAGCTTTGAATGCACCAAAAACTCGTAAAAGCTCTGATGTATCTATCTT
TTTTACACCGTTTTCATCTGTGCATATGGACAGTTTTCCCTTTGATATGTAACGGTGAACAGTTGTTCTA
CTTTTGTTTGTTAGTCTTGATGCTTCACTGATAGATACAAGAGCCATAAGAACCTCAGATCCTTCCGTAT
TTAGCCAGTATGTTCTCTAGTGTGGTTCGTTGTTTTTGCGTGAGCCATGAGAACGAACCATTGAGATCAT
ACTTACTTTGCATGTCACTCAAAA
Features (pLannotate 1.2.2; 24 found; start..end, strand, type, name):
    889..1111    -  rep_origin     pSC101 ori: low-copy replication origin that requires the Rep101 protein
   1598..1640    +  CDS            lacI (fragment): lac repressor; lacI; The lac repressor binds to the lac operator to inhibit transcription in E. coli. This inhibition can be relieved by adding lactose or isopropyl-β-D-thiogalactopyranoside (IPTG).
   1721..1785    -  CDS            TcR (fragment): tetracycline efflux protein; tet; confers resistance to tetracycline
   1800..1821    -  protein_bind   CAP binding site: CAP binding activates transcription in the presence of cAMP. E. coli catabolite activator protein
   1834..2916    -  CDS            lacI: lac repressor; lacI; The lac repressor binds to the lac operator to inhibit transcription in E. coli. This inhibition can be relieved by adding lactose or isopropyl-β-D-thiogalactopyranoside (IPTG).
   2917..2994    -  promoter       lacI promoter: lacI
   3002..3037    -  CDS            TcR (fragment): tetracycline efflux protein; tet; confers resistance to tetracycline
   3040..3058    +  promoter       T7 promoter: promoter for bacteriophage T7 RNA polymerase
   3059..3083    +  protein_bind   lac operator: The lac repressor binds to the lac operator to inhibit transcription in E. coli. This inhibition can be relieved by adding lactose or isopropyl-β-D-thiogalactopyranoside (IPTG). lac repressor encoded by lacI
   3098..3120    +  RBS            RBS: efficient ribosome binding site from bacteriophage T7 gene 10 (Olins and Rangwala, 1989)
   3132..4016    +  CDS            GGPS1 (fragment): GGPPS_SINAL - Also known as GGPS. Experimental evidence at protein level: Swiss-Prot protein existence level 1. Catalyzes the trans-addition of the three molecules of IPP onto DMAPP to form geranylgeranyl pyrophosphate. From Sinapis alba (White mustard) (Brassica hirta).
   4082..4825    +  CDS            fni (fragment): IDI2_PSEVU - Protein inferred from homology: Swiss-Prot protein existence level 3. Involved in the biosynthesis of isoprenoids. Catalyzes the 1,3-allylic rearrangement of the homoallylic substrate isopentenyl (IPP) to its allylic isomer, dimethylallyl diphosphate (DMAPP). From Pseudescherichia vulneris (Escherichia vulneris).
   4823..5599    +  CDS            fni (fragment): IDI2_PSEVU - Protein inferred from homology: Swiss-Prot protein existence level 3. Involved in the biosynthesis of isoprenoids. Catalyzes the 1,3-allylic rearrangement of the homoallylic substrate isopentenyl (IPP) to its allylic isomer, dimethylallyl diphosphate (DMAPP). From Pseudescherichia vulneris (Escherichia vulneris).
   5555..5980    +  CDS            crtY (fragment): CRTY_PSEVU - Experimental evidence at protein level: Swiss-Prot protein existence level 1. Catalyzes the cyclization reaction which converts lycopene to beta-carotene. From Pseudescherichia vulneris (Escherichia vulneris).
   5980..7452    +  CDS            crtI: CRTI_PANAN - Experimental evidence at protein level: Swiss-Prot protein existence level 1. Converts 15-cis-phytoene into all-trans-lycopene via the intermediary of all-trans-phytofluene, all-trans-zeta-carotene and all- trans-neurosporene, by the introduction of four double bonds. From Pantoea ananas (Erwinia uredovora).
   7455..8378    +  CDS            crtB: CRTB_PANAN - Experimental evidence at protein level: Swiss-Prot protein existence level 1. Involved in the biosynthesis of carotenoids. Catalyzes the condensation of two molecules of geranylgeranyl diphosphate (GGPP) to give prephytoene diphosphate (PPPP) and the subsequent rearrangement of the cyclopropylcarbinyl intermediate to yield the 15-cis-phytoene isomer. From Pantoea ananas (Erwinia uredovora).
   8507..8548    +  CDS            S-Tag (fragment): affinity and epitope tag derived from pancreatic ribonuclease A
   8578..8595    +  CDS            SET1 (fragment): solubility-enhancement tag derived from T7 phage gene 10B
   8603..8650    +  terminator     T7 terminator: transcription terminator for bacteriophage T7 RNA polymerase
   8871..9321    -  CDS            CmR (fragment): chloramphenicol acetyltransferase; cat; confers resistance to chloramphenicol
   9385..10176   -  CDS            SmR: aminoglycoside adenylyltransferase (Murphy, 1985); aadA; confers resistance to spectinomycin and streptomycin
  10183..10239   -  CDS            GmR (fragment): gentamycin acetyltransferase; aacC1; confers resistance to gentamycin
  10325..10897   +  CDS            int (fragment) (sequence partly withheld): INT2_ECOLX - Protein inferred from homology: Swiss-Prot protein existence level 3. Putative integrase believed to be involved in the insertion of antibiotic resistance genes into plasmids and transposons. From Escherichia coli.
  11428..841     -  CDS            Rep101 (across the origin): RepA protein needed for replication with the pSC101 origin; rep101
