[The description below was written by a language model from this plasmid's Addgene catalogue record, the feature table of its GenBank file and pLannotate feature annotations shown in this document.]
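Description:
p5T7-LYCipi-ggpps is a low-copy bacterial expression plasmid that gives E. coli the downstream enzymes needed to make the red carotenoid lycopene. It is built on a pSC101 backbone, replicating from the pSC101 origin with the plasmid-encoded RepA (Rep101) protein that this origin requires. Selection is through an aadA1 aminoglycoside adenylyltransferase gene conferring spectinomycin (and streptomycin) resistance. Short fragments of chloramphenicol, tetracycline and gentamicin resistance genes and of an integron integrase also appear in the annotation; these look like nonfunctional remnants of earlier cloning steps.

The payload is a single operon driven by a T7 promoter with an adjacent lac operator. A divergently oriented lacI gene supplies the repressor, so expression is IPTG-inducible and depends on a host providing T7 RNA polymerase. Behind a T7 gene 10 ribosome binding site sits a codon-optimized Taxus canadensis GGPP synthase, truncated by its first 98 residues with a start methionine added. It replaces the crtE of the parent plasmid pAC-LYCipi. It is followed by the isopentenyl diphosphate isomerase (ipi/idi), phytoene desaturase crtI and phytoene synthase crtB from Pantoea agglomerans (Erwinia herbicola), ending at a T7 terminator. Together these interconvert IPP and DMAPP, condense them to GGPP, join two GGPP into phytoene and desaturate it to lycopene. A residual crtY fragment lies upstream of crtI.

The depositor's map is 11,922 bp, whereas the sequenced plasmid is 11,537 nt. The depositor comments describe a 387-nucleotide deletion that fuses the two annotated isomerase reading frames into one and is not known to affect function. The associated publication concerns a two-step pathway for isoprenoid synthesis; lycopene output presumably served there as a coloured product readout, though the record does not say so.
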