Addgene plasmid #122017: p5T7-LYCipi-ggpps
Purpose: Expresses genes for lycopene synthesis (crtI, crtB & ipi from Pantoea agglomerans, ggpps from T. canadiensis). IPTG inducible. Spec. resist.
Depositing lab: Gregory Stephanopoulos. Depositing organization: Massachusetts Institute of Technology. Publication: Two-step pathway for isoprenoid synthesis. Chatzivasileiou AO, Ward V, Edgar SM, Stephanopoulos G. Proc Natl Acad Sci U S A. 2018 Dec 24. pii: 1812935116. doi: 10.1073/pnas.1812935116. PubMed 30584096.
Backbone
  Vector backbone: psc101
  Backbone size w/o insert (bp): 6200
  Total vector size (bp): 11922
  Vector type: Bacterial Expression
Growth in bacteria
  Bacterial resistance: Spectinomycin, 50 μg/mL
  Growth temperature: 37°C
  Growth strain: DH5alpha
  Copy number: Low Copy
Gene/Insert
  Gene/Insert name: GGPP synthase (alt name: GGPPs)
  Species: Taxus canadensis
  Insert size (bp): 891
  Mutation: codon optimized, truncated first 98 amino acids, methionine added. Please see Depositor Comments
  GenBank ID: AAD16018.1
  Promoter: T7
  Cloning method: Gibson Cloning
  Sequencing primers: 5′ TTAATAAGGAGATATACCATATGTTCGACTTCAACGAG; 3′ TTGAACCCAAAAGGGCGGTATTAGTTTTGACGAAAGGC
Terms and licenses: Academic/Nonprofit Terms; Industry Terms: Not Available to Industry
Depositor comments: Based on pAC-LYCipi (Addgene plasmid # 53279 ; http://n2t.net/addgene:53279 ; RRID:Addgene_53279), with backbone changed to pSC101, and crtE swapped for ggpps from Taxus canadensis (truncated & codon optimized). Please note: The plasmid contains a 387 nucleotide deletion from Trp249 of Eh-idi to His30 of IDI-2 (when compared to the depositor's sequence) combining the two ORFs into a single ORF. This mutation is not known to affect plasmid function.
How to cite: p5T7-LYCipi-ggpps was a gift from Gregory Stephanopoulos (Addgene plasmid # 122017 ; http://n2t.net/addgene:122017 ; RRID:Addgene_122017)
